>Addgene plasmid #207528 | pAblo | addgene full sequence | sequence record 410861 | Addgene NGS Result
TATTTGAGGCGCTAAATGAAACCTTAACGCTATGGAACTCGCCGCCCGACTGGGCTGGCGATGAGCGAAA
TGTAGTGCTTACGTTGTCCCGCATTTGGTACAGCGCAGTAACCGGCAAAATCGCGCCGAAGGATGTCGCT
GCCGACTGGGCAATGGAGCGCCTGCCGGCCCAGTATCAGCCCGTCATACTTGAAGCTAGACAGGCTTATC
TTGGACAAGAAGAAGATCGCTTGGCCTCGCGCGCAGATCAGTTGGAAGAATTTGTCCACTACGTGAAAGG
CGAGATCACCAAGGTAGTCGGCAAATAAGACAATTGTCCTTTTCCGCTGCATAACCCTGCTTCGGGGTCA
TTATAGCGATTTTTTCGGTATATCCATCCTTTTTCGCACGATATACAGGATTTTGCCAAAGGGTTCGTGT
AGACTTTCCTTGGTGTATCCAACGGCGTCAGCCGGGCAGGATAGGTGAAGTAGGCCCACCCGCGAGCGGG
TGTTCCTTCTTCACTGTCCCTTATTCGCACCTGGCGGTGCTCAACGGGAATCCTGCTCTGCGAGGCTGGC
CGTAGGCCGGCCGATAATCTCATGACCAAAATCCCTTAACGTGAGTTTTCGTTCCACTGAGCGTCAGACC
CCGTAGAAAAGATCAAAGGATCTTCTTGAGATCCTTTTTTTCTGCGCGTAATCTGCTGCTTGCAAACAAA
AAAACCACCGCTACCAGCGGTGGTTTGTTTGCCGGATCAAGAGCTACCAACTCTTTTTCCGAAGGTAACT
GGCTTCAGCAGAGCGCAGATACCAAATACTGTTCTTCTAGTATAGCCGTAGTTAGGCCACCACTTCAAGA
ACTCTGTAGCACCGCCTACATACCTCGCTCTGCTAATCCTGTTACCAGTGGCTGCTGCCAGTGGCGATAA
GTCGTGTCTTACCGGGTTGGACTCAAGACGATAGTTACCGGATAAGGCGCAGCGGTCGGGCTGAACGGGG
GGTTCGTGCACACAGCCCAGCTTGGAGCGAACGACCTACACCGAACTGAGATACCTACAGCGTGAGCTAT
GAGAAAGCGCCACGCTTCCCGAAGGGAGAAAGGCGGACAGGCATCCGGTAAGCGGCAGGGTCGGAACAGG
AGAGCGCACGAGGGAGCTTCCAGGGGGAAACGCCTGGTATCTTTATAGTCCTGTCGGGTTTCGCCACCTC
TGACTTGAGCGTCGATTTTTGTGATGCTCGTCAGGGGGGCGGAGCCTATGGAAAAACGCCAGCAACGCGG
CCGTGAAAGGCAGGCCGGTCCGTGGTGGCCACGGCCTCTAGGCCAGATCCAGCGGCATCTGGGTTAGTCG
AGCGCGGGCCGCTTCCCATGTCTCACCAGGGCGAGCCTGTTTCGCGATCTCAGCATCTGAAATCTTCCCG
GCCTTGCGCTTCGCTGGGGCCTTACCCACCGCCTTGGCGGGCTTCTTCGGTCCAAAACTGAACAACAGAT
GTGTGACCTTGCGCCCGGTCTTTCGCTGCGCCCACTCCACCTGTAGCGGGCTGTGCTCGTTGATCTGCGT
CACGGCTGGATCAAGCACTCGCAACTTGAAGTCCTTGATCGAGGGATACCGGCCTTCCAGTTGAAACCAC
TTTCGCAGCTGGTCAATTTCTATTTCGCGCTGGCCGATGCTGTCCCATTGCATGAGCAGCTCGTAAAGCC
TGATCGCGTGGGTGCTGTCCATCTTGGCCACGTCAGCCAAGGCGTATTTGGTGAACTGTTTGGTGAGTTC
CGTCAGGTACGGCAGCATGTCTTTGGTGAACCTGAGTTCTACACGGCCCTCACCCTCCCGGTAGATGATT
GTTTGCACCCAGCCGGTAATCATCACACTCGGTCTTTTCCCCTTGCCATTGGGCTCTTGGGTTAACCGGA
CTTCCCGCCGTTTCAGGCGCAGGGCCGCTTCTTTGAGCTGGTTGTAGGAAGATTCGATAGGGACACCCGC
CATCGTCGCTATGTCCTCCGCCGTCACTGAATACATCACTTCATCGGTGACAGGCTCGCTCCTCTTCACC
TGGCTAATACAGGCCAGAACGATCCGCTGTTCCTGAACACTGAGGCGATACGCGGCCTCGACCAGGGCAT
TGCTTTTGTAAACCATTGGGGGTGAGGCCACGTTCGACATATGTCCGCTCCCTTCTCTGACGCCGTCCAC
GCCCTAGGCATGGTCATGACTCCATTATTATTGTTTCTGTTGCATAAAGCCTAAGGGGTAGGCCTTACTA
GAGATAGCCTTACGTTAGTTATCCTTGTGTATAAGGGGACACTGTATCTGCGTCCCACAATACAACAAAT
CCGTCCCTTTACAACAACAAATCCGTCCCTTCTTAACAACAAATCCGTCCCTTAATGGCAACAAATCCGT
CCCTTTTTAAACTCTACAGGCCACGGATTACGTGGCCTGTAGACGTCCTAAAAGGTTTAAAAGGGAAAAG
GAAGAAAAGGGTGGAAACGCAAAAAACGCACCACTACGTGGCCCCGTTGGGGCCGCATTTGTGCCCCTGA
AGGGGCGGGGGAGGCGTCTGGGCAATCCCCGTTTTACCAGTCCCCTATCGCCGCCTGAGAGGGCGCAGGA
AGCGAGTAATCAGGGTATCGAGGCGGATTCACCCTTGGCGTCCAACCAGCGGCACCAGCGGCGCCTGAGA
GGGGCGCGCCCAGCTGTCTAGGGCGGCGGATTTGTCCTACTCAGGAGAGCGTTCACCGACAAACAACAGA
TAAAACGAAAGGCCCAGTCTTTCGACTGAGCTTTTCGTTTTATTTGATGCCTTTAATTAAACGTTCGTAA
TCAAGCCACTTCCTTTTTGCATTGACGCAGGGTGTCGGAAGGCAACTCGCCGAACGCGCTCCTATAGTTT
TCAGCGAAGCGTCCCAAATGTAAGAAGCCGTAGTCTAGGGCTATCTCAGTTATACTACGCACATTGGCAC
TGGGATCGTTCAAGCAGGCGCGGATGCTTTCGAGCTTGCGGTTGCGGATGTAGTTCTTCGGCGTGGTGCC
GGCGTGCTTCTCGAACAAATTGTAGAGCGAGCGTGGACTCATCATCGCCAGCTCCGCTAACCGCTCAAGG
CTGATATTCCGTTTGAGATTCTCCTCAATGAATTGAACGACTCGCTCGAAAGACGGGTTACCTTTGCTGA
AAATTTCACGGCTGACATTGCTGCCCAGCATTTCGAGCAGCTTGGAAGCGATGATCCCCGCATAGTGCTC
TTGGACCCGAGGCATCGACTTTGTATGTTCCGCTTCGTCACAAACTAACCCGAGTAGATTGATAAAGCCA
TCGAGTTGCTGGAGATTGTGTCGCGCGGCGAAACGGATACCCTCCCTCGGCTTGTGCCAATTGTTGTCAC
TGCACGCCCGATCAAGGACCACTGAGGGCAATTTAACGATAAATTTCTCGCAATCTTCTGAATAGGTCAG
GTCGGCTTGGTCATCCGGATTGAGCAGCAATAGTTCGCCCGGCGCAAAATAGTGCTCCTGGCCATGGCCA
CGCCACAGGCAATGGCCTTTGAGTATTATTTGCAGATGATAACAGGTTTCTAATCCAGGCGAGATTACCC
TCACGCTACCGCCGTAGCTGATTCGACACAGATCGAGGCATCCGAAGATTCTGTGGTGCAGCCTGCCTGC
CGGGCGCCCGCCCTTGGGCAGGCGAATAGAGTGCGTACCGACATACTGGTTAACATAATCGGAGACTGCA
TAGGGCTCGGCGTGGACGAAGATCTGACTTTTCTCGTTCAATAAGCAAAAATCCATAGTTCACGGTTCTC
TTATTTTAATGTGGGCTGCTTGGTGTGATGTAGAAAGGCGCCAAGTCGATGAAAATGCATCTCGACGTGA
TGCGTATACGGGTTACCCCCATTGCCACGTTGCGCCATCCTTTTTGCAATCAGTGACCACTTTTCCAAGC
AAAAATAACGCCAAGCAGAACGAAGACGTTCTTTTTAAGAAGCGAGAACACCAGAAGTTCGTGCTGTCGG
GGCATGGGGCGACGAATTGGCGGATAAAGGGGATCTGCTGGATATTACGGCCTTTTTAAAGACCGTAAAG
AAAAATAAGCACAAGTTTTATCCGGCCTTTATTCACATTCTTGCCCGCCTGATGAATGCTCATCCGTAAT
TACGTATGGCAATGAAAGACGGTGAGCTGGTGATATGGGATAGTGTTCACCCTTGTTACACCGTTTTCCA
TGAGCAAACTGAAACGTTTTCATCGCTCTGGAGTGAATACCACGACGATTTCCGGCAGTTTCTACACATA
TATTCGCAAGATGTGGCGTGTTACGGTGAAAACCTGGCCTATTTCCCTAAAGGGTTTATTGAGAATATGT
TTTTCGTCTCAGCCAATCCCTGGGTGAGTTTCACCAGTTTTGATTTAAACGTGGCCAATATGGACAACTT
CTTCGCCCCCGTTTTCACCATGCATGGGAATTAGCTTGATCTGACCAACGACCGGTAGCGGAGCTATCCA
ACGGCGGTATACCAGGAAAACACACAGCAGGTACATCAGAACAGTACCATGACTGAAGAACAAATAGTTT
TTTCCTGATCCATAAAGCAGAACGGCCTGCTCCATGACAAATCTGGCTCCCCAACTAATGCCCCATGCAG
CCAGCATAACCAGCATAAAGTGCAGTGTCCGGTTTGATAGGGATAAGTCCAGCCTTGCAAGAAGCGGATA
CAGGAGTGCAAAAAATGGCTATCTCTAGTAAGGCCTACCCCTTAGGCTTTATGCAACAGAAACAATAATA
ATGGAGTCATGACCATGCCTAGGCCGCGGTTAGGAGGAAAAACATATGAGCGAAGTCGAGTTCTCCCATG
AGTATTGGATGCGGCACGCTCTGACCCTCGCGAAACGTGCTCGCGACGAGCGGGAAGTCCCAGTGGGCGC
TGTCCTCGTGCTGAATAACCGCGTGATTGGCGAAGGCTGGAATCGGGCCATCGGACTCCATGATCCTACG
GCACACGCAGAAATCATGGCCCTGCGCCAGGGTGGCCTCGTCATGCAAAATTATCGGCTGTACGACGCCA
CGTTGTATTCCACCTTCGAGCCCTGCGTCATGTGTGCCGGGGCAATGATTCACTCCCGTATTGGGCGTGT
GGTGTTCGGGGTGCGCAATGCAAAGACCGGCGCTGCCGGCTCGCTCATGGATGTCTTGCACCATCCCGGT
ATGAACCACCGGGTCGAGATTACCGAAGGCATTTTGGCCGACGAGTGCGCCGCGCTCTTGTGCCGGTTTT
TTCGTATGCCACGGCGTGTGTTCAACGCTCAAAAGAAAGCACAAAGCTCCACCGATTCCGGGGGTTCCTC
GGGCGGCTCGAGCGGGTCCGAAACCCCTGGTACGTCGGAATCGGCTACGCCAGAATCGTCCGGCGGCTCG
TCCGGCGGTTCTGACAAGAAGTACAGCATCGGCCTGGCCATCGGCACCAACTCTGTGGGCTGGGCCGTGA
TCACCGACGAGTACAAGGTGCCCAGCAAGAAATTCAAGGTGCTGGGCAACACCGACCGGCACAGCATCAA
GAAGAACCTGATCGGAGCCCTGCTGTTCGACAGCGGCGAAACAGCCGAGAGAACCCGGCTGAAGAGAACC
GCCAGAAGAAGATACACCAGACGGAAGAACCGGATCTGCTATCTGCAAGAGATCTTCAGCAACGAGATGG
CCAAGGTGGACGACAGCTTCTTCCACAGACTGGAAGAGTCCTTCCTGGTGGAAGAGGATAAGAAGCACGA
GCGGCACCCCATCTTCGGCAACATCGTGGACGAGGTGGCCTACCACGAGAAGTACCCCACCATCTACCAC
CTGAGAAAGAAACTGGTGGACAGCACCGACAAGGCCGACCTGCGGCTGATCTATCTGGCCCTGGCCCACA
TGATCAAGTTCCGGGGCCACTTCCTGATCGAGGGCGACCTGAACCCCGACAACAGCGACGTGGACAAGCT
GTTCATCCAGCTGGTGCAGACCTACAACCAGCTGTTCGAGGAAAACCCCATCAACGCCAGCGGCGTGGAC
GCCAAGGCCATCCTGTCTGCCAGACTGAGCAAGAGCAGACGGCTGGAAAATCTGATCGCCCAGCTGCCCG
GCGAGAAGAAGAATGGCCTGTTCGGAAACCTGATTGCCCTGAGCCTGGGCCTGACCCCCAACTTCAAGAG
CAACTTCGACCTGGCCGAGGATGCCAAACTGCAGCTGAGCAAGGACACCTACGACGACGACCTGGACAAC
CTGCTGGCCCAGATCGGCGACCAGTACGCCGACCTGTTTCTGGCCGCCAAGAACCTGTCCGACGCCATCC
TGCTGAGCGACATCCTGAGAGTGAACACCGAGATCACCAAGGCCCCCCTGAGCGCCTCTATGATCAAGAG
ATACGACGAGCACCACCAGGACCTGACCCTGCTGAAAGCTCTCGTGCGGCAGCAGCTGCCTGAGAAGTAC
AAAGAGATTTTCTTCGACCAGAGCAAGAACGGCTACGCCGGCTACATTGACGGCGGAGCCAGCCAGGAAG
AGTTCTACAAGTTCATCAAGCCCATCCTGGAAAAGATGGACGGCACCGAGGAACTGCTCGTGAAGCTGAA
CAGAGAGGACCTGCTGCGGAAGCAGCGGACCTTCGACAACGGCAGCATCCCCCACCAGATCCACCTGGGA
GAGCTGCACGCCATTCTGCGGCGGCAGGAAGATTTTTACCCATTCCTGAAGGACAACCGGGAAAAGATCG
AGAAGATCCTGACCTTCCGCATCCCCTACTACGTGGGCCCTCTGGCCAGGGGAAACAGCAGATTCGCCTG
GATGACCAGAAAGAGCGAGGAAACCATCACCCCCTGGAACTTCGAGGAAGTGGTGGACAAGGGCGCTTCC
GCCCAGAGCTTCATCGAGCGGATGACCAACTTCGATAAGAACCTGCCCAACGAGAAGGTGCTGCCCAAGC
ACAGCCTGCTGTACGAGTACTTCACCGTGTATAACGAGCTGACCAAAGTGAAATACGTGACCGAGGGAAT
GAGAAAGCCCGCTTTCCTGAGCGGCGAGCAGAAAAAGGCCATCGTGGACCTGCTGTTCAAGACCAACCGG
AAAGTGACCGTGAAGCAGCTGAAAGAGGACTACTTCAAGAAAATCGAGTGTTTTGATAGTGTTGAAATTT
CAGGAGTTGAAGATAGATTTAATGCTTCATTAGGTACCTACCATGATTTGCTAAAAATTATTAAAGATAA
AGATTTTTTGGATAATGAAGAAAATGAAGATATCTTAGAGGATATTGTTTTAACATTGACCTTATTTGAA
GATAGGGAGATGATTGAGGAAAGACTTAAAACATATGCTCACCTCTTTGATGATAAGGTGATAAAACAGC
TTAAACGTCGCCGTTATACTGGTTGGGGACGTTTGTCTCGAAAATTGATTAATGGTATTAGGGATAAGCA
ATCTGGCAAAACAATATTAGATTTTTTGAAATCAGATGGTTTTGCCAATCGCAATTTTATGCAGCTGATC
CATGATGATAGTTTGACATTTAAAGAAGACATTCAAAAAGCACAAGTGTCTGGACAAGGCGATAGTTTAC
ATGAACATATTGCAAATTTAGCTGGTAGCCCTGCTATTAAAAAAGGTATTTTACAGACTGTAAAAGTTGT
TGATGAATTGGTCAAAGTAATGGGGCGGCATAAGCCAGAAAATATCGTTATTGAAATGGCACGTGAAAAT
CAGACAACTCAAAAGGGCCAGAAAAATTCGCGAGAGCGTATGAAACGAATCGAAGAAGGTATCAAAGAAT
TAGGAAGTCAGATTCTTAAAGAGCATCCTGTTGAAAATACTCAATTGCAAAATGAAAAGCTCTATCTCTA
TTATCTCCAAAATGGAAGAGACATGTATGTGGACCAAGAATTAGATATTAATCGTTTAAGTGATTATGAT
GTCGATCACATTGTTCCACAAAGTTTCCTTAAAGACGATTCAATAGACAATAAGGTCTTAACGCGTTCTG
ATAAAAATCGTGGTAAATCGGATAACGTTCCAAGTGAAGAAGTAGTCAAAAAGATGAAAAACTATTGGAG
ACAACTTCTAAACGCCAAGTTAATCACTCAACGTAAGTTTGATAATTTAACGAAAGCTGAACGTGGAGGT
TTGAGTGAACTTGATAAAGCTGGTTTTATCAAACGCCAATTGGTTGAAACTCGCCAAATCACTAAGCATG
TGGCACAAATTTTGGATAGTCGCATGAATACTAAATACGATGAAAATGATAAACTTATTCGAGAGGTTAA
AGTGATTACCTTAAAATCTAAATTAGTTTCTGACTTCCGAAAAGATTTCCAATTCTATAAAGTACGTGAG
ATTAACAATTACCATCATGCCCATGATGCGTATCTAAATGCCGTCGTTGGAACTGCTTTGATTAAGAAAT
ATCCAAAACTTGAATCGGAGTTTGTCTATGGTGATTATAAAGTTTATGATGTTCGTAAAATGATTGCTAA
GTCTGAGCAAGAAATAGGCAAAGCAACCGCAAAATATTTCTTTTACTCTAATATCATGAACTTCTTCAAA
ACAGAAATTACACTTGCAAATGGAGAGATTCGCAAACGCCCTCTAATCGAAACTAATGGGGAAACTGGAG
AAATTGTCTGGGATAAAGGGCGAGATTTTGCCACAGTGCGCAAAGTATTGTCCATGCCCCAAGTCAATAT
TGTCAAGAAAACAGAAGTACAGACAGGCGGATTCTCCAAGGAGTCAATCCGGCCCAAGCGGAACAGCGAT
AAGCTCATCGCGCGGAAAAAAGATTGGGACCCTAAAAAGTATGGGGGGTTCTTGTGGCCGACGGTCGCTT
ACAGCGTCTTGGTCGTGGCAAAGGTCGAAAAGGGCAAGTCGAAAAAGCTCAAATCGGTCAAAGAGTTGTT
GGGTATTACGATTATGGAGCGGTCCTCGTTCGAAAAGAACCCCATCGACTTTCTGGAAGCCAAAGGCTAT
AAGGAAGTCAAGAAGGATCTCATCATCAAATTGCCGAAATATTCCCTCTTTGAATTGGAAAACGGTCGTA
AGCGTATGCTGGCCTCGGCGAAGCAACTGCAGAAAGGGAACGAATTGGCGCTCCCTTCCAAGTATGTGAA
CTTCCTCTACCTCGCGTCGCACTACGAGAAGTTGAAAGGGTCGCCAGAAGATAATGAACAAAAGCAGCTC
TTTGTGGAGCAGCACAAGCATTACCTCGACGAGATTATCGAGCAAATTAGCGAGTTCAGCAAACGGGTCA
TTCTCGCCGACGCCAATCTCGACAAAGTGCTGTCCGCATACAATAAGCATCGGGACAAACCAATTCGGGA
GCAAGCCGAAAATATCATCCACCTGTTTACCTTGACCCGCCTGGGTGCCCCTCGCGCGTTCAAGTACTTT
GATACCACCATCGACCCAAAACAGTACCGGTCCACGAAGGAGGTCCTCGATGCTACCCTCATCCATCAGA
GCATTACCGGCCTCTATGAGACGCGCATCGACCTCTCGCAGCTGGGGGGTGATTGATCTAGAGTCTTTAT
TTGACATGCGTGATGTTTAGAATTATAATTTGGGGACCTTAAGGAGGTTTTCTAATGATCATGGGAATTC
ATAAAGGTGAAGAACTGTTCACCGGTGTTGTTCCGATCCTGGTTGAACTGGATGGTGATGTTAACGGCCA
CAAATTCTCTGTTCGTGGTGAAGGTGAAGGTGATGCAACCAACGGTAAACTGACCCTGAAATTCATCTGC
ACTACCGGTAAACTGCCGGTTCCATGGCCGACTCTGGTGACTACCCTGACCTATGGTGTTCAGTGTTTTT
CTCGTTACCCGGATCACATGAAGCAGCATGATTTCTTCAAATCTGCAATGCCGGAAGGTTATGTACAGGA
GCGCACCATTTCTTTCAAAGACGATGGCACCTACAAAACCCGTGCAGAGGTTAAATTTGAAGGTGATACT
CTGGTGAACCGTATTGAACTGAAAGGCATTGATTTCAAAGAGGACGGCAACATCCTGGGCCACAAACTGG
AATATAACTTCAACTCCCATAACGTTTACATCACCGCAGACAAACAGAAGAACGGTATCAAAGCTAACTT
CAAAATTCGCCATAACGTTGAAGACGGTAGCGTACAGCTGGCGGACCACTACCAGCAGAACACTCCGATC
GGTGATGGTCCGGTTCTGCTGCCGGATAACCACTACCTGTCCACCCAGTCTAAACTGTCCAAAGACCCGA
ACGAAAAGCGCGACCACATGGTGCTGCTGGAGTTCGTTACTGCAGCAGGTATCACGCACGGCATGGATGA
ACTCTACAAATAAAAGCTTGCGGCCGCGTCGTGACTGGGAAAACCCTGGCGACTAGTCTTGGACTCCTGT
TGATAGATCCAGTAATGACCTCAGAACTCCATCTGGATTTGTTCAGAACGCTCGGTTGCCGCCGGGCGTT
TTTTATTGGTGAGAATCCAGGGGTCCCTTTAATTAATTGTTGACAATTAATCATCGGCATAGTATATCGG
CATAGTATAATACGACAAGGTGAGGAACTAAACCCCTAGGCCGCGGCCGCGCGGAGACCCGAGACTGGTC
TCAGTTTTAGAGCTAGAAATAGCAAGTTAAAATAAGGCTAGTCCGTTATCAACTTGAAAAAGTGGCACCG
AGTCGGTGCAATTCGAGCTCGGTACCCGGGGATCCCAATAATTACGATTTACGTATTTAAATGAACCTTG
ACCGAACGCAGCGGTGGTAACGGCGCAGTGGCGGTTTTCATGGCTTGTTATGACTGTTTTTTTGGGGTAC
AGTCTATGCCTCGGGCATCCAAGCAGCAAGCGCGTTACGCCGTGGGTCGATGTTTGATGTTATGGAGCAG
CAACGATGTTACGCAGCAGGGCAGTCGCCCTAAAACAAAGTTAAACATCATGAGGGAAGCGGTGATCGCC
GAAGTATCGACTCAACTATCAGAGGTAGTTGGCGTCATCGAGCGCCATCTCGAACCGACGTTGCTGGCCG
TACATTTGTACGGCTCCGCAGTGGATGGCGGCCTGAAGCCACACAGTGATATTGATTTGCTGGTTACGGT
GACCGTAAGGCTTGATGAAACAACGCGGCGAGCTTTGATCAACGACCTTTTGGAAACTTCGGCTTCCCCT
GGAGAGAGCGAGATTCTCCGCGCTGTAGAAGTCACCATTGTTGTGCACGACGACATCATTCCGTGGCGTT
ATCCAGCTAAGCGCGAACTGCAATTTGGAGAATGGCAGCGCAATGACATTCTTGCAGGTATCTTCGAGCC
AGCCACGATCGACATTGATCTGGCTATCTTGCTGACAAAAGCAAGAGAACATAGCGTTGCCTTGGTAGGT
CCAGCGGCGGAGGAACTCTTTGATCCGGTTCCTGAACAGGATC
Features (pLannotate 1.2.2; 20 found; start..end, strand, type, name):
    454..562     +  oriT           oriT: incP origin of transfer
    656..1244    +  rep_origin     ori: high-copy-number ColE1/pMB1/pBR322/pUC origin of replication
   1298..2131    -  CDS            pRO1600 Rep: replication protein for the broad-host-range plasmid pRO1600 from Pseudomonas aeruginosa&nbsp
   2210..2249    -  promoter       Pm promoter (fragment): The bacterial Pm promoter is activated by XylS in the presence of benzoate or m-toluate (Marqués et al., 1999).
   2266..2617    +  rep_origin     pRO1600 oriV: broad-host-range origin of replication from Pseudomonas aeruginosa plasmid pRO1600; requires the pRO1600 Rep protein for replication (West et al., 1994)
   2690..2776    -  terminator     rrnB T1 terminator: Escherichia coli rrnB; transcription terminator T1 from the E. coli rrnB gene
   2801..3766    -  CDS            XylS: XylS regulator encoded by the Pseudomonas putida TOL plasmid pWWO; xylS; stimulates transcription from the Pm promoter in the presence of aromatic compounds such as m-toluate or benzoate
   4027..4432    +  CDS            CmR (fragment): chloramphenicol acetyltransferase; cat; confers resistance to chloramphenicol
   4394..4654    -  CDS            YPRA_ECOLX (fragment): Protein predicted: Swiss-Prot protein existence level 4. From Escherichia coli.
   4666..4746    +  promoter       Pm promoter: The bacterial Pm promoter is activated by XylS in the presence of benzoate or m-toluate (Marqués et al., 1999).
   4806..5303    +  CDS            tadA: TADA_ECOLI - Also known as yfhC. Experimental evidence at protein level: Swiss-Prot protein existence level 1. Catalyzes the deamination of adenosine to inosine at the wobble position 34 of tRNA(Arg2). Essential for cell viability. From Escherichia coli (strain K12).
   5403..9503    +  CDS            cas9: CAS9_STRP1 - Also known as csn1 From Streptococcus pyogenes serotype M1.
   9593..10300   +  CDS            Superfolder GFP: Superfolder GFP is a basic (constitutively fluorescent) green fluorescent protein published in 2005, derived from Aequorea victoria. It is reported to be a very rapidly-maturing weak dimer.
  10317..10341   +  CDS            lacZα (fragment): LacZα fragment of β-galactosidase; lacZ fragment
  10352..10446   +  terminator     lambda t0 terminator: transcription terminator from phage lambda
  10469..10516   +  promoter       EM7 promoter: synthetic bacterial promoter&nbsp
  10574..10649   +  misc_RNA       gRNA scaffold: guide RNA scaffold for the Streptococcus pyogenes CRISPR/Cas9 system
  10650..10675   +  misc_feature   MCS (fragment): pUC18/19 multiple cloning site
  10837..10893   +  CDS            GmR (fragment): gentamycin acetyltransferase; aacC1; confers resistance to gentamycin
  10900..308     +  CDS            SmR (across the origin): aminoglycoside adenylyltransferase (Murphy, 1985); aadA; confers resistance to spectinomycin and streptomycin
