[The description below was written by a language model from this plasmid's Addgene catalogue record and pLannotate feature annotations shown in this document.]
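Description:
pAblo is a conditionally replicating, self-curing CRISPR base-editing plasmid for Pseudomonas and other Gram-negative bacteria, built on the SEVA-format backbone pSEVA448 and derived from pS44i8GH-2. It carries a hybrid replication system. A high-copy ColE1-type origin supports maintenance in E. coli cloning strains, while the broad-host-range pRO1600 oriV functions in Pseudomonas only when its cognate Rep protein is supplied. Here repA is placed under the XylS-dependent Pm promoter, so replication in Pseudomonas depends on an inducer such as m-toluate or benzoate. Withdrawing the inducer stops replication and lets the plasmid be lost from the population after editing. The xylS regulator gene (cured of BsaI sites, according to the record) is present on the plasmid. An incP oriT allows conjugative transfer, and selection is by the aadA streptomycin/spectinomycin resistance gene. The short chloramphenicol, gentamicin and lacZα matches in the feature table are fragments, not functional markers.

The payload is an adenine base editor expressed from a second Pm promoter. It consists of a TadA-derived adenosine deaminase domain followed by a Streptococcus pyogenes Cas9 derivative, which the record identifies as SpRY, a variant with near-PAM-less targeting. A constitutive EM7 promoter drives a single guide RNA with the S. pyogenes scaffold. In this version the spacer is non-specific and would need to be replaced by a target-specific one; the removal of BsaI sites from xylS hints at Golden Gate-style spacer cloning, though the record does not say so. A monomeric superfolder GFP, recorded as expressed from the P14b promoter, marks plasmid-bearing cells, so curing can be followed by loss of fluorescence. The plasmid is intended for A-to-G editing with relaxed PAM constraints, and pairs with the cytidine-editing pCasso vectors.
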