Addgene plasmid #207528: pAblo
Purpose: Conditionally-replicating in Pseudomonas plasmid for adenine base editing based on pS44i8GH-2; oriV(pRO1600/ColE1), xylS (cured of BsaI-sites), Pm→repA, P14b→msfGFP; Pm→ ABE:SpRY, PEM7→non-specific sg
Depositing lab: Pablo Ivan Nikel. Depositing organization: Danmarks Tekniske Universitet. Publication: The pAblo.pCasso self-curing vector toolset for unconstrained cytidine and adenine base-editing in Gram-negative bacteria. Kozaeva E, Nielsen ZS, Nieto-Dominguez M, Nikel PI. Nucleic Acids Res. 2024 Jan 5:gkad1236. doi: 10.1093/nar/gkad1236. PubMed 38180826.
Backbone
  Vector backbone: pSEVA448
  Backbone manufacturer: SEVA collection
  Vector type: CRISPR ; Pseudomonas vector
Growth in bacteria
  Bacterial resistance: Streptomycin, 50 μg/mL
  Growth temperature: 37°C
  Growth strain: DH5alpha
  Copy number: High Copy
Gene/Insert
  Gene/Insert name: plasmid for adenine base editing; oriV(pRO1600/ColE1), xylS, Pm→repA, P14b→msfGFP; Pm→ ABE:SpRY, PEM7→non-specific sgRNA
Terms and licenses: Academic/Nonprofit Terms; Industry Terms: Not Available to Industry
How to cite: pAblo was a gift from Pablo Ivan Nikel (Addgene plasmid # 207528 ; http://n2t.net/addgene:207528 ; RRID:Addgene_207528)
